>Addgene plasmid #231584 | pcDNA5/FRT-mMAPT | addgene full sequence | sequence record 460321 | Addgene NGS Result
TTCCTCTGTCCTCCACTCCCCGCTGGCCGATCCTGCCACCTCCCTTACTTGTTTTGCTTCCTAAGGAAAG
GCGGGGCTGTTGGCTACACTGCGGTTACTGCCCTGCCTGCCGGTTGCCTTCTCAACGTATAGAAAGATAT
GGGTTGCGGGAAAGGGTGATCTTTAAGATCGCCGTCCTTGTCCCTGGGCTCTGTAATGTTGTTTATGATA
CGTTAGCTTCCCAGCCCAGGCTGCTGTGGTTAGGGAGGGAAGCCAGAAGTGTCTGGTTTTGCTCACGTCT
GGTCTGTTGCTGGGTCTGAGCGCTCCAGCTCCCAAGGGCTGCAGAGGGCAGATGCTCCTGTAGGGGAAGT
TGGGAAAAGGCAGCTCTCAGGGCAGCTCGGATCACATGCTGGTTGTCTGATGAGGCTGCAGTGCCTAGGG
TATCAGGGAACTTTATAACTAAGGTGTACTGCAGTTTGCCAGCCTTTGAGCTAACCTGTGACCTTATATA
GAATCACAAGATAGCCTGGCCTGTGGCCTGTGGCCACTGTTGACTACAGAATGGACCTGTGGAGAAAGCT
TTCTTAGGGAGGGGGACTGGTGGCATTTGGGTTGTAGGATTCCAGGCTTCCCATCTAACTTGCTCCTGGC
TCTCTCTAGGGTGGTGGGAACTGCAGCAGGGAAGCTGCTTCTCCATCTCCACCTCCTGGCTGGGCTGTGG
CCTCCTCTCTCGGGCTGCTCTGTGGGATCTAGTACCCTAGTCAGCTGCTCCCCCATTCCTTTCTTCTCTG
GCTATCCCAAGCTTCCAACATCTCCTGTCCCCCAACATACCCCCTGGTACTGACTCTCTAATGACTCTAC
CTGGGCTCTCCCATCATCACCTGCCCCAGAACTCCTACTGGCCTCTGGGTCTGTTTGCAGGAGGTCCTTG
GGTTTATCTGCTCCTTACCCACCCTCCTCTGCAGGGGCAGGCTGACACCCTTATGACTTATGAGGCCATG
GCCCTCCTCTTCCATCAGGTCTGTTAGCAGAACACACACACACACACACACACACCCCATAACACAAAAC
ACCATCAGCCGTGAAAACGAGGGATTTATCCATTGAGACCTCCGTAGAAACCACTTTGCTTTATTGATTC
TTGAACATGTGGCACCCCTCTCCCAGGACAGATGAGCCTCCTCACCCCTGGAATGACCATGGTCTGTATG
GGAGACCCATGGGACTCTGCAAGTGGCAGCTAGTGACCAGCTAAGCTGTAAAACCACAGATCAGAGAGAC
AGGCTTCCAGGAGCCCCATCTGCCTGGGTGGTCTCCTTCAGAGTGTCCTGTCAGGAAAGCAACTGTCATT
TTCCAGAGCACACATTACTGCTGGGCCACATGAAGGGCCCTTGGGCTGGCGGGTCCCCCCCACCCCCCTT
CCCCAGTGTGTCCTGTCTGCTCACTCATGCTTGCTGAGACACTTACTGCAGCTGTGGTTTCTGCCGTGCG
CCTGCCTTCTGTTGGTGTTGCTTCGCTCTTCTCAGTAGAGGCTGAAGTGTTCAGGAGACTATGTGTCCAG
ACACCAACTGGCTCTCCTTCTGGGTCATAGAGCTGGTCTGGGTCCTGTTTGCCGACTGGTAATCCAGGAC
CATGGGAGCTTCCTGGGTGAAGCAGACTCACCCTCACCAGCTTCTCCTGAGTCTTTTTCTGAGGAGAAGA
TGCAGGGCTGTGAAGGCTTCTTCCTCCACTGGGTGTCATTGGCCTTTCATCAATAAAACGATGTATACTT
TTATATTTAAGTGTCTGCTACAGAGATGGTCACGTACAAGGACCAGGCACCTGCTTTTCCATGAGAGTGT
CTTGTGTTTCTGGGATGTTTAGGTCCCTAAGCTTCCTGGTGAGGACCCAGCTCCCTGGGGGGTGGGGGGT
GGCTGGATTTGGGGAGCCTATTTTCCATCCTGAGTGGGGGTGTATGCAGCAGCTGATGGGAGCCACTGAC
AAATGGTCCATCAGCCTTTGTGCTGTGTTACACCCCTAGTAACATAACCCCCTTTATTCTCTCTCTCGCC
CATCCTCTTTGACCTGCAGGTGCAAATAGTCTACAAGCCGGTGGACCTGAGCAAAGTGACCTCCAAGTGT
GGCTCGTTAGGGAACATCCATCACAAGCCAGTGAGTCTAGAGGGCCCGTTTAAACCCGCTGATCAGCCTC
GACTGTGCCTTCTAGTTGCCAGCCATCTGTTGTTTGCCCCTCCCCCGTGCCTTCCTTGACCCTGGAAGGT
GCCACTCCCACTGTCCTTTCCTAATAAAATGAGGAAATTGCATCGCATTGTCTGAGTAGGTGTCATTCTA
TTCTGGGGGGTGGGGTGGGGCAGGACAGCAAGGGGGAGGATTGGGAAGACAATAGCAGGCATGCTGGGGA
TGCGGTGGGCTCTATGGCTTCTGAGGCGGAAAGAACCAGCTGGGGCTCTAGGGGGTATCCCC
[124 nt withheld, positions 2443-2566]
C
[91 nt withheld, positions 2568-2658]
AGGGTGATGGTTCACGTACCTAGAAGTTCCTATTCCGAAGTTCCTATTCTCTAGAAAGTATAGGAACTTC
CTTGGCCAAAAAGCCTGAACTCACCGCGACGTCTGTCGAGAAGTTTCTGATCGAAAAGTTCGACAGCGTC
TCCGACCTGATGCAGCTCTCGGAGGGCGAAGAATCTCGTGCTTTCAGCTTCGATGTAGGAGGGCGTGGAT
ATGTCCTGCGGGTAAATAGCTGCGCCGATGGTTTCTACAAAGATCGTTATGTTTATCGGCACTTTGCATC
GGCCGCGCTCCCGATTCCGGAAGTGCTTGACATTGGGGAATTCAGCGAGAGCCTGACCTATTGCATCTCC
CGCCGTGCACAGGGTGTCACGTTGCAAGACCTGCCTGAAACCGAACTGCCCGCTGTTCTGCAGCCGGTCG
CGGAGGCCATGGATGCGATCGCTGCGGCCGATCTTAGCCAGACGAGCGGGTTCGGCCCATTCGGACCGCA
AGGAATCGGTCAATACACTACATGGCGTGATTTCATATGCGCGATTGCTGATCCCCATGTGTATCACTGG
CAAACTGTGATGGACGACACCGTCAGTGCGTCCGTCGCGCAGGCTCTCGATGAGCTGATGCTTTGGGCCG
AGGACTGCCCCGAAGTCCGGCACCTCGTGCACGCGGATTTCGGCTCCAACAATGTCCTGACGGACAATGG
CCGCATAACAGCGGTCATTGACTGGAGCGAGGCGATGTTCGGGGATTCCCAATACGAGGTCGCCAACATC
TTCTTCTGGAGGCCGTGGTTGGCTTGTATGGAGCAGCAGACGCGCTACTTCGAGCGGAGGCATCCGGAGC
TTGCAGGATCGCCGCGGCTCCGGGCGTATATGCTCCGCATTGGTCTTGACCAACTCTATCAGAGCTTGGT
TGACGGCAATTTCGATGATGCAGCTTGGGCGCAGGGTCGATGCGACGCAATCGTCCGATCCGGAGCCGGG
ACTGTCGGGCGTACACAAATCGCCCGCAGAAGCGCGGCCGTCTGGACCGATGGCTGTGTAGAAGTACTCG
CCGATAGTGGAAACCGACGCCCCAGCACTCGTCCGAGGGCAAAGGAATAGCACGTACTACGAGATTTCGA
TTCCACCGCCGCCTTCTATGAAAGGTTGGGCTTCGGAATCGTTTTCCGGGACGCCGGCTGGATGATCCTC
CAGCGCGGGGATCTCATGCTGGAGTTCTTCGCCCACCCCAACTTGTTTATTGCAGCTTATAATGGTTACA
AATAAAGCAATAGCATCACAAATTTCACAAATAAAGCATTTTTTTCACTGCATTCTAGTTGTGGTTTGTC
CAAACTCATCAATGTATCTTATCATGTCTGTATACCGTCGACCTCTAGCTAGAGCTTGGCGTAATCATGG
TCATAGCTGTTTCCTGTGTGAAATTGTTATCCGCTCACAATTCCACACAACATACGAGCCGGAAGCATAA
AGTGTAAAGCCTGGGGTGCCTAATGAGTGAGCTAACTCACATTAATTGCGTTGCGCTCACTGCCCGCTTT
CCAGTCGGGAAACCTGTCGTGCCAGCTGCATTAATGAATCGGCCAACGCGCGGGGAGAGGCGGTTTGCGT
ATTGGGCGCTCTTCCGCTTCCTCGCTCACTGACTCGCTGCGCTCGGTCGTTCGGCTGCGGCGAGCGGTAT
CAGCTCACTCAAAGGCGGTAATACGGTTATCCACAGAATCAGGGGATAACGCAGGAAAGAACATGTGAGC
AAAAGGCCAGCAAAAGGCCAGGAACCGTAAAAAGGCCGCGTTGCTGGCGTTTTTCCATAGGCTCCGCCCC
CCTGACGAGCATCACAAAAATCGACGCTCAAGTCAGAGGTGGCGAAACCCGACAGGACTATAAAGATACC
AGGCGTTTCCCCCTGGAAGCTCCCTCGTGCGCTCTCCTGTTCCGACCCTGCCGCTTACCGGATACCTGTC
CGCCTTTCTCCCTTCGGGAAGCGTGGCGCTTTCTCATAGCTCACGCTGTAGGTATCTCAGTTCGGTGTAG
GTCGTTCGCTCCAAGCTGGGCTGTGTGCACGAACCCCCCGTTCAGCCCGACCGCTGCGCCTTATCCGGTA
ACTATCGTCTTGAGTCCAACCCGGTAAGACACGACTTATCGCCACTGGCAGCAGCCACTGGTAACAGGAT
TAGCAGAGCGAGGTATGTAGGCGGTGCTACAGAGTTCTTGAAGTGGTGGCCTAACTACGGCTACACTAGA
AGAACAGTATTTGGTATCTGCGCTCTGCTGAAGCCAGTTACCTTCGGAAAAAGAGTTGGTAGCTCTTGAT
CCGGCAAACAAACCACCGCTGGTAGCGGTGGTTTTTTTGTTTGCAAGCAGCAGATTACGCGCAGAAAAAA
AGGATCTCAAGAAGATCCTTTGATCTTTTCTACGGGGTCTGACGCTCAGTGGAACGAAAACTCACGTTAA
GGGATTTTGGTCATGAGATTATCAAAAAGGATCTTCACCTAGATCCTTTTAAATTAAAAATGAAGTTTTA
AATCAATCTAAAGTATATATGAGTAAACTTGGTCTGACAGTTACCAATGCTTAATCAGTGAGGCACCTAT
CTCAGCGATCTGTCTATTTCGTTCATCCATAGTTGCCTGACTCCCCGTCGTGTAGATAACTACGATACGG
GAGGGCTTACCATCTGGCCCCAGTGCTGCAATGATACCGCGAGACCCACGCTCACCGGCTCCAGATTTAT
CAGCAATAAACCAGCCAGCCGGAAGGGCCGAGCGCAGAAGTGGTCCTGCAACTTTATCCGCCTCCATCCA
GTCTATTAATTGTTGCCGGGAAGCTAGAGTAAGTAGTTCGCCAGTTAATAGTTTGCGCAACGTTGTTGCC
ATTGCTACAGGCATCGTGGTGTCACGCTCGTCGTTTGGTATGGCTTCATTCAGCTCCGGTTCCCAACGAT
CAAGGCGAGTTACATGATCCCCCATGTTGTGCAAAAAAGCGGTTAGCTCCTTCGGTCCTCCGATCGTTGT
CAGAAGTAAGTTGGCCGCAGTGTTATCACTCATGGTTATGGCAGCACTGCATAATTCTCTTACTGTCATG
CCATCCGTAAGATGCTTTTCTGTGACTGGTGAGTACTCAACCAAGTCATTCTGAGAATAGTGTATGCGGC
GACCGAGTTGCTCTTGCCCGGCGTCAATACGGGATAATACCGCGCCACATAGCAGAACTTTAAAAGTGCT
CATCATTGGAAAACGTTCTTCGGGGCGAAAACTCTCAAGGATCTTACCGCTGTTGAGATCCAGTTCGATG
TAACCCACTCGTGCACCCAACTGATCTTCAGCATCTTTTACTTTCACCAGCGTTTCTGGGTGAGCAAAAA
CAGGAAGGCAAAATGCCGCAAAAAAGGGAATAAGGGCGACACGGAAATGTTGAATACTCATACTCTTCCT
TTTTCAATATTATTGAAGCATTTATCAGGGTTATTGTCTCATGAGCGGATACATATTTGAATGTATTTAG
AAAAATAAACAAATAGGGGTTCCGCGCACATTTCCCCGAAAAGTGCCACCTGACGTCGACGGATCGGGAG
ATCTCCCGATCCCCTATGGTGCACTCTCAGTACAATCTGCTCTGATGCCGCATAGTTAAGCCAGTATCTG
CTCCCTGCTTGTGTGTTGGAGGTCGCTGAGTAGTGCGCGAGCAAAATTTAAGCTACAACAAGGCAAGGCT
TGACCGACAATTGCATGAAGAATCTGCTTAGGGTTAGGCGTTTTGCGCTGCTTCGCGATGTACGGGCCAG
ATATACGCGTTGACATTGATTATTGACTAGTTATTAATAGTAATCAATTACGGGGTCATTAGTTCATAGC
CCATATATGGAGTTCCGCGTTACATAACTTACGGTAAATGGCCCGCCTGGCTGACCGCCCAACGACCCCC
GCCCATTGACGTCAATAATGACGTATGTTCCCATAGTAACGCCAATAGGGACTTTCCATTGACGTCAATG
GGTGGAGTATTTACGGTAAACTGCCCACTTGGCAGTACATCAAGTGTATCATATGCCAAGTACGCCCCCT
ATTGACGTCAATGACGGTAAATGGCCCGCCTGGCATTATGCCCAGTACATGACCTTATGGGACTTTCCTA
CTTGGCAGTACATCTACGTATTAGTCATCGCTATTACCATGGTGATGCGGTTTTGGCAGTACATCAATGG
GCGTGGATAGCGGTTTGACTCACGGGGATTTCCAAGTCTCCACCCCATTGACGTCAATGGGAGTTTGTTT
TGGCACCAAAATCAACGGGACTTTCCAAAATGTCGTAACAACTCCGCCCCATTGACGCAAATGGGCGGTA
GGCGTGTACGGTGGGAGGTCTATATAAGCAGAGCTCTCTGGCTAACTAGAGAACCCACTGCTTACTGGCT
TATCGAAATTAATACGACTCACTATAGGGAGACCCAAGCTGGCTAGCGTTTAAACTTAGTGAACCACCAA
AATCCGGAGAACGAAGCGGCTACAGCAGCCCCGGCTCTCCCGGAACGCCTGGCAGTCGCTCGCGCACCCC
ATCCCTACCAACACCGCCCACCCGGGAGCCCAAGAAGGTGGCAGTGGTCCGCACTCCCCCTAAGTCACCA
TCAGCTAGTAAGAGCCGCCTGCAGACTGCCCCTGTGCCCATGCCAGACCTAAAGAATGTCAGGTCGAAGA
TTGGCTCTACTGAGAACCTGAAGCACCAGCCAGGAGGTGGCAAGGTAAGGGTGTGGCTGGTCTTCTGGGA
AGCCAGACTCCCACCTAGCCAGACTTGCTCCCCCCCACCCTGCCACCACACCCCTCCAACCCCGGAAGCA
CACGGGCCACCAAGGCACTGGCTCCTCCCTTCCCCTCTTTAGCCTTGCTAATTGGGCAGGTGACAGCCAC
TTGTCTACAGGGACCCACCTATGGTGACCTATGGATTTTGCTAAGTACCGCCCTTGTTGGGCTTGGCTTT
CACCCTTGGTTCTGGGGAAATTCATGGTTTTAATATGAGCAGCTGGTTCTACGGCAGTCATGAAATTTGT
AGACCTCTTGTCCCCAGGCTCGTCGAGGCTCCTCCTTCCTCGCTTTCTCCTGAGAGTTGCTCAGGCTACA
TATACTCAGGGTTCTGGAATCTGCAACTCTGAACCTCAGTGTTCCCGAGCGCTTTGGCTTAACATGACCA
CTAGCAGTAATTCAAGTCTGCTTTGTAAATATCTATCTAGTGCCAAACACCACAAAAGCTTGTTTCCTTT
CCTGTGGGGTTAGAATAAGAAACACACACACACAGGGCGGGGTCTCTATGTATGTTTCAGACCGTGTGCG
ATTGCTTAATGTCCTCTGATTAATTTGTGTCTAGCAGTCATCTTCCTCCAAAAACCATTTTCTTTGTCAA
ATCATGAGTTATGTAATCAGTCACATTTCCTTTTTCCTCATTGGCTTCCGGGAAGCTCGGTGCTGAATAT
AATAGTGCCCTCTTCCTCTTATTTTATTGTTATTATTGTTGTTGTTATTATTGTTGTTATTATTTTGGGT
TTTCAAGACAGGATTTCTGTAAATTCAAGGCTAGCCTGGTCTACTACTGAATTTCAGCATAGCTAGGGCT
ACATAGAGAGACCCCGCCTCAAAATAGCATTAAAAAAAAAAGTTAAAATTAACAGAGGATAGTCTAAAGT
AACTAAGTATTGTATGTGCACGCCACTGTGTTCAGAAGGCAGAAGTGGGGTTTTATGACAAGTTCTTTAC
CCTCCCTGAGCCATCCCACCAGCTCAGCTCAAGACAATCTGGTTTGAAGCCTTTAGCCTTGCCACTCCCC
AGCCTTGGACGCTCTTTGTGATAAGGTGCCTTGCACTGGTGTGTCTGTTTGGATTGTTGTTGATCTTTCT
TCTCATCACTTGACCCAGGGGACTCCTTGTTTACAGTTGTCACTCCACCCAACCTAGTGACCTCCCAGCT
CTGTCCTCCTGTTCCCAGCCATGTTCTCTTCCAGATTCCTTTTGTGACTTCCAGGGTGCCATCCCAGGCA
GCTTCTGAGCCCCCTGAGGAGTCAGGGCTCAGACCTGGCTCTCCCCCCACAGCCCAACAGGTCAGGGGGC
GATGCTCCGGTGTGGTTGTCTCTCACTCTTTTTTTTGGCTATCAAAGGTGCAGATAATTAATAAGAAGCT
GGATCTTAGCAACGTCCAGTCCAAGTGTGGCTCGAAGGATAATATCAAACACGTCCCGGGTGGAGGCAGT
GTGAGTACTGTCGCAGTCTCCATGAGGTGTGCTGCAGCCTTTGCTGTAACAAGTGTCATGAGTGTGTCCT
TGTGAGACATTGCATAGAATAAATCATCTAGGGCTCAGGACCTCCTGTGTCCCCACAGTGTCTGCTGTCC
CCAGACTCCCCTCCCTGTTCCATGGATGGCCCAGCAAAGTAGGGAGAGCAACCCGTTCCAGCTGGCCCTT
CTCTGAGTAGCTGGGTCCCCATGGTACCATGTATGTGTTCCTAGAAGCCCCGTAGATATTGGAAATGGGG
TTGAAGACAGTGCATCCATGATGTGGGCTGACACCTCTTCCCTCATCTCTGGGGCAGTCTCTGTTGGTTG
GGGAGTGGGGAGTCCATATGATCCCACTAGACACTAGGACTTCCTGTTTCATGTCAAGGTCCAAAAGGCC
CCTAGCCACTTCTCCATTTTTCATCTGGGTCTCCTTCATCTTTGAAGAGAGGAAAAGATTCCCAGTTCAA
TTTAGCACTCCCCTCCCCCCAGGACAGGGACTCTGGTTGCACAGAGCCTAACACCGAGGTGACAGGTGTC
AGTTGCCTGCATTGTTTGCCAGAGAAGGGGTTTTAAATGTCTCCTCCTTTAAACACCACTGGGGACCCCC
CCCCCCCCCGCACATCCTCAGCGAGTCCCTGCAAAGAGATGTTCTTAGGTTCCCTCAATGGGCTTAGGGA
TTCCCTTTGTTCTCTTGGCTGGCCGGTGCCCAACAGGGCAGGATTTGTAAAGTGGCCCCAGGCTTCTCCC
TGCCAGCTCCCCCTCCCCTGTTCTGGGTCAGTCCCAGAACGGACCTGGGCTCTCTGATTGAGCTGCAGGC
TCCACCTCTCGAGCGTGCGTGCTGGAATGCAGGGGTGGGCTCTCTTTCCTGAAAGTGCCGAGCCCACAGG
GTTTATTCTTGCAATGTGCTCCTGCCTCCGGCCCCGACACCTGCCCTGCCTTCTGCCTCTTGGACCGATG
GCCCCAGAGCAGCAAGTGCTGGCCCTGTGGCTACTGCCTTCTCACGCTTACTCACCGTGTCTGCCTT
Features (pLannotate 1.2.2; 20 found; start..end, strand, type, name):
   2173..2397    +  polyA_signal   bGH poly(A) signal: bovine growth hormone polyadenylation signal
   2401..2422    +  promoter       SV40 promoter (fragment): SV40 enhancer and early promoter
   2443..2676    +  rep_origin     f1 ori (fragment) (sequence partly withheld): f1 bacteriophage origin of replication; arrow indicates direction of (+) strand synthesis
   2681..2728    +  protein_bind   FRT: FLP-mediated recombination occurs in the 8-bp core sequence TCTAGAAA (Turan and Bode, 2011). FLP recombinase from the Saccharomyces cerevisiae 2μ plasmid
   2736..3758    +  CDS            HygR: aminoglycoside phosphotransferase from E. coli; aph(4)-Ia; confers resistance to hygromycin
   3768..3893    +  CDS            ble (fragment): BLE_KLEPN - Experimental evidence at protein level: Swiss-Prot protein existence level 1. Binding protein with a strong affinity to the bleomycin family of antibiotics. Binds to CL990; an antimitotic-antibiotic compound. From Klebsiella pneumoniae.
   3888..4009    +  polyA_signal   SV40 poly(A) signal: SV40 polyadenylation signal
   4082..4098    -  protein_bind   lac operator: The lac repressor binds to the lac operator to inhibit transcription in E. coli. This inhibition can be relieved by adding lactose or isopropyl-β-D-thiogalactopyranoside (IPTG). lac repressor encoded by lacI
   4106..4136    -  promoter       lac promoter: promoter for the E. coli lac operon
   4151..4172    -  protein_bind   CAP binding site: CAP binding activates transcription in the presence of cAMP. E. coli catabolite activator protein
   4185..4277    -  CDS            lacI (fragment): lac repressor; lacI; The lac repressor binds to the lac operator to inhibit transcription in E. coli. This inhibition can be relieved by adding lactose or isopropyl-β-D-thiogalactopyranoside (IPTG).
   4460..5048    -  rep_origin     ori: high-copy-number ColE1/pMB1/pBR322/pUC origin of replication
   5219..6079    -  CDS            AmpR: β-lactamase; bla; confers resistance to ampicillin, carbenicillin, and related antibiotics
   6080..6184    -  promoter       AmpR promoter: bla
   6243..6295    -  misc_feature   bom (fragment): basis of mobility region from pBR322
   6450..6829    +  enhancer       CMV enhancer: human cytomegalovirus immediate early enhancer
   6830..7033    +  promoter       CMV promoter: human cytomegalovirus (CMV) immediate early promoter
   7029..7062    +  LTR            5' LTR (truncated) (fragment): truncated 5' long terminal repeat (LTR) from HIV-1
   7078..7096    +  promoter       T7 promoter: promoter for bacteriophage T7 RNA polymerase
   7129..7401    +  CDS            MAPT (fragment): TAU_SPECI - Experimental evidence at protein level: Swiss-Prot protein existence level 1. Promotes microtubule assembly and stability, and might be involved in the establishment and maintenance of neuronal polarity. The C-terminus binds axonal microtubules while the N-terminus binds neural plasma membrane components, suggesting that tau functions as a linker protein between both. Axonal polarity is predetermined by tau localization (in the neuronal cell) in the domain of the cell body defined by the centrosome. The short isoforms allow plasticity of the cytoskeleton whereas the longer isoforms
