[The description below was written by a language model from this plasmid's Addgene catalogue record and pLannotate feature annotations shown in this document.]
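Description:
pcDNA5/FRT-mMAPT is a mammalian expression plasmid carrying a splicing minigene derived from the mouse Mapt (tau) gene, built by Gibson cloning into the pcDNA5/FRT backbone. According to the record, the insert comprises exons 9, 10 and 11 together with relevant intronic sequences. In the 9,935-nt sequenced plasmid, automated annotation recognises only a short MAPT coding fragment just downstream of the promoter. This is expected for a genomic insert made largely of introns. The unannotated stretch running from that fragment, across the numbering origin, to the bovine growth hormone polyadenylation signal presumably holds the rest of the minigene.

Transcription in mammalian cells is driven by the human CMV immediate-early enhancer and promoter and terminated by the bGH poly(A) signal. A T7 promoter lies between the CMV promoter and the insert. The backbone also carries an FRT site placed directly upstream of a hygromycin resistance coding sequence followed by an SV40 poly(A) signal. This is the standard pcDNA5/FRT arrangement, in which FLP-mediated recombination into a genomic FRT site in a suitable host cell line allows hygromycin selection of single-copy integrants, although the plasmid can equally be used by transient transfection. Short annotated fragments such as the truncated HIV-1 LTR, ble, lacI and SV40 promoter hits appear to be backbone remnants or partial matches rather than functional elements. In E. coli the plasmid is maintained through a high-copy ColE1/pUC-type origin and selected with ampicillin via the β-lactamase gene. A partial f1 origin is also present.

The construct serves as a reporter for alternative splicing of the mouse Mapt exons it contains. The associated study concerns lineage-specific regulation of MAPT splicing in the primate brain, which suggests that the mouse minigene provides a cross-species comparison.
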