Addgene plasmid #231584: pcDNA5/FRT-mMAPT
Purpose: Minigene of mouse MAPT containing exon 9, 10, 11 and relevant intronic sequences
Depositing lab: Chaolin Zhang. Depositing organization: Columbia University. Publication: Lineage-specific splicing regulation of MAPT gene in the primate brain. Recinos Y, Bao S, Wang X, Phillips BL, Yeh YT, Weyn-Vanhentenryck SM, Swanson MS, Zhang C. Cell Genom. 2024 Jun 12;4(6):100563. doi: 10.1016/j.xgen.2024.100563. Epub 2024 May 20. PubMed 38772368.
Backbone
  Vector backbone: pcDNA5/FRT
  Vector type: Mammalian Expression
Growth in bacteria
  Bacterial resistance: Ampicillin, 100 μg/mL
  Growth temperature: 37°C
  Growth strain: DH5alpha
  Copy number: Unknown
Gene/Insert
  Gene/Insert name: mouse MAPT
  Species: M. musculus (mouse)
  Entrez Gene: Mapt (a.k.a. Mtapt, PHF-tau, Tau)
  Cloning method: Gibson Cloning
Terms and licenses: Academic/Nonprofit Terms; Industry Terms: Not Available to Industry
How to cite: pcDNA5/FRT-mMAPT was a gift from Chaolin Zhang (Addgene plasmid # 231584 ; http://n2t.net/addgene:231584 ; RRID:Addgene_231584)
